Addgene plasmid #54684: mTagRFP-T-N1
Purpose: (Empty Backbone) Localization: N1 Cloning Vector, Excitation: 555, Emission: 584
Depositing lab: Michael Davidson & Roger Tsien. Publication: Improving the photostability of bright monomeric orange and red fluorescent proteins. Shaner NC, Lin MZ, McKeown MR, Steinbach PA, Hazelwood KL, Davidson MW, Tsien RY. Nat Methods. 2008 Jun;5(6):545-51. doi: 10.1038/nmeth.1209. Epub 2008 May 4. PubMed 18454154.
Backbone
  Vector backbone: mTagRFP-N1
  Backbone size (bp): 4750
  Vector type: Mammalian Expression
  Selectable markers: Neomycin (select with G418)
  Tag / fusion protein: mTagRFP (C terminal on backbone)
Growth in bacteria
  Bacterial resistance: Kanamycin, 50 μg/mL
  Growth temperature: 37°C
  Growth strain: DH5alpha
  Copy number: High Copy
Gene/Insert
  Gene/Insert name: None
  Tag / fusion protein: mTagRFP (C terminal on backbone)
Resource information
  A portion of this plasmid was derived from a plasmid made by: N.C. Shaner, M.W. Davidson, and R.Y. Tsien; PMID 18454154
Terms and licenses: Academic/Nonprofit Terms; Industry Terms
Depositor comments: mTagRFP with C-terminal 7 amino acids from EGFP + S168T. Excitation = 555; Emission = 584
How to cite: mTagRFP-T-N1 was a gift from Michael Davidson & Roger Tsien (Addgene plasmid # 54684)
