[The description below was written by a language model from this plasmid's Addgene catalogue record.]
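Description:
mTagRFP-T-N1 is an empty mammalian expression backbone of about 4.75 kb, built on the mTagRFP-N1 vector, for making fusion proteins tagged with the red fluorescent protein mTagRFP-T. It carries no gene insert. The "N1" designation indicates the cloning arrangement: a gene of interest is placed upstream of the fluorescent protein coding sequence, so the tag ends up at the C terminus of the expressed fusion. The plasmid is propagated in E. coli as a high-copy plasmid under kanamycin selection, and it carries a neomycin resistance marker that allows G418 selection of stably transfected mammalian cells. No feature table is provided. The record therefore does not state the promoter driving expression, the origin of replication, the polyadenylation signals or the cloning sites.

According to the depositor's notes, the fluorescent protein is mTagRFP carrying an S168T substitution, with the seven C-terminal amino acids of EGFP appended. Its excitation maximum is recorded as 555 nm and its emission maximum as 584 nm, placing it in the orange-red range. The associated publication concerns improving the photostability of bright monomeric orange and red fluorescent proteins, which fits this variant being a more photostable form of its parent.

The vector's typical use is as a starting point for constructing C-terminally tagged fusions to follow protein localisation and dynamics in live or fixed mammalian cells. A monomeric tag of this kind is less likely to cause oligomerisation artefacts in the fusion partner. Without an insert, the plasmid can also serve as a control expressing the untargeted red fluorescent protein alone.
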