>Addgene plasmid #54684 | mTagRFP-T-N1 | depositor partial sequence | sequence record 85081 | insert sequence
GGGACTTTCCAAAATGTCGTAACAACTCCGCCCCATTGACGCAAATGGGCGGTAGGCGTGTACGGTGGGA
GGTCTATATAAGCAGAGCTGGTTTAGTGAACCGTCAGATCCGCTAGCGCTACCGGACTCAGATCTCGAGC
TCAAGCTTCGAATTCTGCAGTCGACGGTACCGCGGGCCCGGGATCCACCGGTCGCCACCATGGTGTCTAA
GGGCGAAGAGCTGATTAAGGAGAACATGCACATGAAGCTGTACATGGAGGGCACCGTGAACAACCACCAC
TTCAAGTGCACATCCGAGGGCGAAGGCAAGCCCTACGAGGGCACCCAGACCATGAGAATCAAGGTGGTCG
AGGGCGGCCCTCTCCCCTTCGCCTTCGACATCCTGGCTACCAGCTTCATGTACGGCAGCAGAACCTTCAT
CAACCACACCCAGGGCATCCCCGATTTCTTTAAGCAGTCCTTCCCTGAGGGCTTCACATGGGAGAGAGTC
ACCACATACGAAGACGGGGGCGTGCTGACCGCTACCCAGGACACCAGCCTCCAGGACGGCTGCCTCATCT
ACAACGTCAAGATCAGAGGGGTGAACTTCCCATCCAACGGCCCTGTGATGCAGAAGAAAACACTCGGCTG
GGAGGCCAACACCGAGATGCTGTACCCCGCTGACGGCGGCCTGGAAGGCAGAACCGACATGGCCCTGAAG
CTCGTGGGCGGGGGCCACCTGATCTGCAACTTCAAGACCACATACAGATCCAAGAAACCCGCTAAGAACC
TCAAGATGCCCGGCGTCTACTATGTGGACCACAGACTGGAAAGAATCAAGGAGGCCGACAAAGAGACCTA
CGTCGAGCAGCACGAGGTGGCTGTGGCCAGATACTGCGACCTCCCTAGCAAACTGGGGCACAAACTTAAT
GGCATGGACGAGCTGTACAAGTAAGCGGCCGCGACTCTAGATCATAATCAGCCATACCACATTTGTAGAG
GTTTTACTTGCTTTAAAAAACCTCCCACACCTCCCCCTGAACCTGAAACATAAAATGAATGCAATTGTTG
TTGTTAACTTGTTTA
