>Addgene plasmid #54684 | mTagRFP-T-N1 | addgene partial sequence | sequence record 93323 | CMV-F 5'-CGCAAATGGGCGGTAGGCGTG-3'
AGTGAACCGTCAGATCCGCTAGCGCTACCGGACTCAGATCTCGAGCTCAAGCTTCGAATTCTGCAGTCGA
CGGTACCGCGGGCCCGGGATCCACCGGTCGCCACCATGGTGTCTAAGGGCGAAGAGCTGATTAAGGAGAA
CATGCACATGAAGCTGTACATGGAGGGCACCGTGAACAACCACCACTTCAAGTGCACATCCGAGGGCGAA
GGCAAGCCCTACGAGGGCACCCAGACCATGAGAATCAAGGTGGTCGAGGGCGGCCCTCTCCCCTTCGCCT
TCGACATCCTGGCTACCAGCTTCATGTACGGCAGCAGAACCTTCATCAACCACACCCAGGGCATCCCCGA
TTTCTTTAAGCAGTCCTTCCCTGAGGGCTTCACATGGGAGAGAGTCACCACATACGAAGACGGGGGCGTG
CTGACCGCTACCCAGGACACCAGCCTCCAGGACGGCTGCCTCATCTACAACGTCAAGATCAGAGGGGTGA
ACTTCCCATCCAACGGCCCTGTGATGCAGAAGAAAACACTCGGCTGGGAGGCCAACACCGAGATGCTGTA
CCCCGCTGACGGCGGCCTGGAAGGCAGAACCGACATGGCCCTGAAGCTCGTGGGCGGGGGCCACCTGATC
TGCAACTTCAAGACCACATACAGATCCAAGAAACCCGCTAAGAACCTCAAGATGCCCGGCGTCTACTATG
TGGACCACAGACTGGAAAGAATCAAGGAGGCCGACAAAGAGACCTACGTCGAGCAGCACGAGGTGGCTGT
GGCCAGATACTGCGACCTCCCTAGCAAACTGGGGCACAAACTTAATGGCATGGACGAGCTGTACAAGTAA
GCGGCCGCGACTCTAGATCATAATCAGCCATACCACATTTGTAGAGGTTT
